Addgene plasmid #133888: Flag-Gsdmd-NT C57A
Purpose: Expresses Gsdmd-NT mutant in mammalian cells
Depositing lab: Judy Lieberman. Depositing organization: Boston Children's Hospital. Publication: Inflammasome-activated gasdermin D causes pyroptosis by forming membrane pores. Liu X, Zhang Z, Ruan J, Pan Y, Magupalli VG, Wu H, Lieberman J. Nature. 2016 Jul 6;535(7610):153-8. doi: 10.1038/nature18629. PubMed 27383986.
Backbone
  Vector backbone: pFlag-CMV-4
  Vector type: Mammalian Expression
Growth in bacteria
  Bacterial resistance: Ampicillin, 100 μg/mL
  Growth temperature: 37°C
  Growth strain: DH5alpha
  Copy number: High Copy
Gene/Insert
  Gene/Insert name: Gsdmd-NT
  Species: M. musculus (mouse)
  Cloning method: Restriction Enzyme; 5′ cloning site NotI (not destroyed); 3′ cloning site XbaI (not destroyed)
  Sequencing primers: 5′ CMV-F
Terms and licenses: Academic/Nonprofit Terms; Industry Terms: Not Available to Industry
How to cite: Flag-Gsdmd-NT C57A was a gift from Judy Lieberman (Addgene plasmid # 133888 ; http://n2t.net/addgene:133888 ; RRID:Addgene_133888)
