[The description below was written by a language model from this plasmid's Addgene catalogue record and pLannotate feature annotations shown in this document.]
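Description:
Flag-Gsdmd-NT C57A is a mammalian expression plasmid built on the pFlag-CMV-4 backbone, about 7.1 kb in the sequenced record. It carries the N-terminal fragment of mouse gasdermin D (Gsdmd-NT) with, as the name indicates, a cysteine-to-alanine substitution at position 57. The insert was cloned between NotI and XbaI sites, both of which were retained. It lies downstream of the human cytomegalovirus immediate-early enhancer and promoter. A short FLAG epitope sequence, annotated as a fragment of 3xFLAG, sits just upstream of the Gsdmd coding region, so the protein is produced with an N-terminal FLAG tag for detection or immunoprecipitation. Transcripts are terminated by the human growth hormone polyadenylation signal.

In E. coli the plasmid is maintained at high copy through a ColE1/pUC-type origin and is selected with ampicillin via the β-lactamase gene. An f1 origin is also present, along with remnants of lac regulatory and lacZα sequences from the backbone. A second mammalian cassette places the neo (aminoglycoside phosphotransferase) gene under the SV40 enhancer/early promoter with an SV40 poly(A) signal. This would allow G418 selection of stable transfectants. The adjacent ble and partial str annotations appear to be flanking sequence carried along with neo rather than independently designed markers.

Gasdermin D's N-terminal fragment is the product normally released by inflammatory caspase cleavage, and it drives pyroptosis by forming membrane pores. The record gives the purpose only as expressing a Gsdmd-NT mutant in mammalian cells. This suggests use in comparing the C57A variant with the wild-type fragment, though the record does not describe the mutation's effect.
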