Features (pLannotate 1.2.2; 22 found; start..end, strand, type, name):
    105..484     +  enhancer       CMV enhancer: human cytomegalovirus immediate early enhancer
    486..685     +  promoter       CMV promoter: human cytomegalovirus (CMV) immediate early promoter
    731..751     +  CDS            3xFLAG (fragment): three tandem FLAG® epitope tags
    768..1595    +  CDS            Gsdmd (fragment): GSDMD_MOUSE - Also known as Gsdmdc1. Experimental evidence at protein level: Swiss-Prot protein existence level 1. [Gasdermin-D, N-terminal]: Promotes pyroptosis in response to microbial infection and danger signals (PubMed:26375003, PubMed:26375259, PubMed:26611636, PubMed:27383986, PubMed:27385778, PubMed:27418190, PubMed:32820063). Produced by the cleavage of gasdermin-D by inflammatory caspases CASP1 or CASP4/CASP11 in response to canonical, as well as non-canonical (such as cytosolic LPS) inflammasome activators (PubMed:26375003, PubMed:26375259, PubMed:26611636, PubMed:27383986, PubMed:2
   1612..2234    +  polyA_signal   hGH poly(A) signal: human growth hormone polyadenylation signal
   2276..2573    +  promoter       SV40 promoter: SV40 enhancer and early promoter
   2627..3418    +  CDS            neo: KKA2_KLEPN - Also known as kan, nptII. Experimental evidence at protein level: Swiss-Prot protein existence level 1. Resistance to kanamycin, neomycin, paromomycin, ribostamycin, butirosin and gentamicin B. From Klebsiella pneumoniae.
   3442..3819    +  CDS            ble: BLE_KLEPN - Experimental evidence at protein level: Swiss-Prot protein existence level 1. Binding protein with a strong affinity to the bleomycin family of antibiotics. Binds to CL990; an antimitotic-antibiotic compound. From Klebsiella pneumoniae.
   3861..3920    +  CDS            str (fragment): STR_KLEPN - Protein inferred from homology: Swiss-Prot protein existence level 3. The aminoglycoside phosphotransferases achieve inactivation of their antibiotic substrates by phosphorylation. From Klebsiella pneumoniae.
   3943..3966    -  rep_origin     CloDF13 ori (fragment): Plasmids containing the CloDF13 (CDF) origin of replication can be propagated in E. coli cells that contain additional plasmids with compatible origins.
   3967..4050    +  CDS            large T antigen (fragment): large T antigen from SV40 (simian virus 40)
   4073..4207    +  polyA_signal   SV40 poly(A) signal: SV40 polyadenylation signal
   4213..4231    -  promoter       T7 promoter: promoter for bacteriophage T7 RNA polymerase
   4269..4285    -  protein_bind   lac operator: The lac repressor binds to the lac operator to inhibit transcription in E. coli. This inhibition can be relieved by adding lactose or isopropyl-β-D-thiogalactopyranoside (IPTG). lac repressor encoded by lacI
   4293..4323    -  promoter       lac promoter: promoter for the E. coli lac operon
   4338..4359    -  protein_bind   CAP binding site: CAP binding activates transcription in the presence of cAMP. E. coli catabolite activator protein
   4372..4464    -  CDS            lacI (fragment): lac repressor; lacI; The lac repressor binds to the lac operator to inhibit transcription in E. coli. This inhibition can be relieved by adding lactose or isopropyl-β-D-thiogalactopyranoside (IPTG).
   4647..5235    -  rep_origin     ori: high-copy-number ColE1/pMB1/pBR322/pUC origin of replication
   5406..6266    -  CDS            AmpR: β-lactamase; bla; confers resistance to ampicillin, carbenicillin, and related antibiotics
   6267..6371    -  promoter       AmpR promoter: bla
   6398..6826    +  rep_origin     f1 ori (sequence partly withheld): f1 bacteriophage origin of replication; arrow indicates direction of (+) strand synthesis
   6857..7011    -  CDS            lacZα (fragment): LacZα fragment of β-galactosidase; lacZ fragment
>Addgene plasmid #133888 | Flag-Gsdmd-NT C57A | addgene full sequence | sequence record 266223 | Addgene NGS Result
TTATATAGCATAAATCAATATTGGCTATTGGCCATTGCATACGTTGTATCTATATCATAATATGTACATT
TATATTGGCTCATGTCCAATATGACCGCCATGTTGACATTGATTATTGACTAGTTATTAATAGTAATCAA
TTACGGGGTCATTAGTTCATAGCCCATATATGGAGTTCCGCGTTACATAACTTACGGTAAATGGCCCGCC
TGGCTGACCGCCCAACGACCCCCGCCCATTGACGTCAATAATGACGTATGTTCCCATAGTAACGCCAATA
GGGACTTTCCATTGACGTCAATGGGTGGAGTATTTACGGTAAACTGCCCACTTGGCAGTACATCAAGTGT
ATCATATGCCAAGTCCGCCCCCTATTGACGTCAATGACGGTAAATGGCCCGCCTGGCATTATGCCCAGTA
CATGACCTTACGGGACTTTCCTACTTGGCAGTACATCTACGTATTAGTCATCGCTATTACCATGGTGATG
CGGTTTTGGCAGTACACCAATGGGCGTGGATAGCGGTTTGACTCACGGGGATTTCCAAGTCTCCACCCCA
TTGACGTCAATGGGAGTTTGTTTTGGCACCAAAATCAACGGGACTTTCCAAAATGTCGTAATAACCCCGC
CCCGTTGACGCAAATGGGCGGTAGGCGTGTACGGTGGGAGGTCTATATAAGCAGAGCTCGTTTAGTGAAC
CGTCAGAATTAATTCAGATCGATCTACCATGGACTACAAAGACGATGACGACAAGCTTGCGGCCGCAATG
CCATCGGCCTTTGAGAAAGTGGTCAAGAATGTGATCAAGGAGGTAAGCGGCAGCAGAGGCGATCTCATTC
CGGTGGACAGCCTGCGGAACTCCACCAGCTTCAGGCCCTACTGCCTTCTGAACAGGAAATTTTCAAGCTC
AAGGTTCTGGAAACCCCGTTATTCAGCTGTCAACCTGTCAATCAAGGACATCCTGGAGCCCAGTGCTCCA
GAACCAGAACCGGAGTGTTTTGGCTCCTTCAAAGTCTCTGATGTCGTCGATGGGAACATTCAGGGCAGAG
TGATGTTGTCAGGCATGGGAGAAGGGAAAATTTCTGGTGGGGCTGCAGTGTCTGACAGTTCCAGTGCCTC
CATGAATGTGTGTATACTGCGTGTGACTCAGAAGACCTGGGAGACCATGCAGCATGAAAGGCACCTTCAG
CAGCCTGAGAACAAAATCCTGCAACAGCTTCGGAGTCGTGGGGATGACCTGTTTGTGGTGACCGAGGTGC
TGCAGACAAAGGAGGAAGTGCAGATCACTGAGGTCCACAGCCAAGAGGGCTCAGGCCAGTTTACGCTGCC
TGGAGCTTTATGCTTGAAGGGTGAAGGCAAGGGCCACCAAAGCCGGAAGAAGATGGTGACCATTCCTGCA
GGCAGCATCCTGGCATTCCGAGTGGCCCAACTGCTTATTGGCTCTAAATGGGATATCCTTCTCGTCTCAG
ATGAGAAACAGAGGACCTTTGAGCCCTCCTCAGGTGACAGAAAAGCAGTGGGCCAGAGGCACCATGGCCT
CAATGTGCTTGCTGCGCTTTGTTCCATCGGAAAGCAGCTCAGTCTCCTGTCAGATTAGTCTAGAGGATCC
CGGGTGGCATCCCTGTGACCCCTCCCCAGTGCCTCTCCTGGCCCTGGAAGTTGCCACTCCAGTGCCCACC
AGCCTTGTCCTAATAAAATTAAGTTGCATCATTTTGTCTGACTAGGTGTCCTTCTATAATATTATGGGGT
GGAGGGGGGTGGTATGGAGCAAGGGGCAAGTTGGTAAGACAACCTGTAGGGCCTGCGGGGTCTATTGGGA
ACCAAGCTGGAGTGCAGTGGCACAATCTTGGCTCACTGCAATCTCCGCCTCCTGGGTTCAAGCGATTCTC
CTGCCTCAGCCTCCCGAGTTGTTGGGATTCCAGGCATGCATGACCAGGCTCAGCTAATTTTTGTTTTTTT
GGTAGAGACGGGGTTTCACCATATTGGCCAGGCTGGTCTCCAACTCCTAATCTCAGGTGATCTACCCACC
TTGGCCTCCCAAATTGCTGGGATTACAGGCGTGAACCACTGCTCCCTTCCCTGTCCTTCTGATTTTAAAA
TAACTATACCAGCAGGAGGACGTCCAGACACAGCATAGGCTACCTGGCCATGCCCAACCGGTGGGACATT
TGAGTTGCTTGCTTGGCACTGTCCTCTCATGCGTTGGGTCCACTCAGTAGATGCCTGTTGAATTGGGTAC
GCGGCCAGCTTGGCTGTGGAATGTGTGTCAGTTAGGGTGTGGAAAGTCCCCAGGCTCCCCAGCAGGCAGA
AGTATGCAAAGCATGCATCTCAATTAGTCAGCAACCAGGTGTGGAAAGTCCCCAGGCTCCCCAGCAGGCA
GAAGTATGCAAAGCATGCATCTCAATTAGTCAGCAACCATAGTCCCGCCCCTAACTCCGCCCATCCCGCC
CCTAACTCCGCCCAGTTCCGCCCATTCTCCGCCCCATGGCTGACTAATTTTTTTTATTTATGCAGAGGCC
GAGGCCGCCTCGGCCTCTGAGCTATTCCAGAAGTAGTGAGGAGGCTTTTTTGGAGGAATTGATCAGCTTG
GGATCTGATCAAGAGACAGGATGAGGATCGTTTCGCATGATTGAACAAGATGGATTGCACGCAGGTTCTC
CGGCCGCTTGGGTGGAGAGGCTATTCGGCTATGACTGGGCACAACAGACAATCGGCTGCTCTGATGCCGC
CGTGTTCCGGCTGTCAGCGCAGGGGCGCCCGGTTCTTTTTGTCAAGACCGACCTGTCCGGTGCCCTGAAT
GAACTGCAGGACGAGGCAGCGCGGCTATCGTGGCTGGCCACGACGGGCGTTCCTTGCGCAGCTGTGCTCG
ACGTTGTCACTGAAGCGGGAAGGGACTGGCTGCTATTGGGCGAAGTGCCGGGGCAGGATCTCCTGTCATC
TCACCTTGCTCCTGCCGAGAAAGTATCCATCATGGCTGATGCAATGCGGCGGCTGCATACGCTTGATCCG
GCTACCTGCCCATTCGACCACCAAGCGAAACATCGCATCGAGCGAGCACGTACTCGGATGGAAGCCGGTC
TTGTCGATCAGGATGATCTGGACGAAGAGCATCAGGGGCTCGCGCCAGCCGAACTGTTCGCCAGGCTCAA
GGCGCGCATGCCCGACGGCGAGGATCTCGTCGTGACCCATGGCGATGCCTGCTTGCCGAATATCATGGTG
GAAAATGGCCGCTTTTCTGGATTCATCGACTGTGGCCGGCTGGGTGTGGCGGACCGCTATCAGGACATAG
CGTTGGCTACCCGTGATATTGCTGAAGAGCTTGGCGGCGAATGGGCTGACCGCTTCCTCGTGCTTTACGG
TATCGCCGCTCCCGATTCGCAGCGCATCGCCTTCTATCGCCTTCTTGACGAGTTCTTCTGAGCGGGACTC
TGGGGTTCGAAATGACCGACCAAGCGACGCCCAACCTGCCATCACGAGATTTCGATTCCACCGCCGCCTT
CTATGAAAGGTTGGGCTTCGGAATCGTTTTCCGGGACGCCGGCTGGATGATCCTCCAGCGCGGGGATCTC
ATGCTGGAGTTCTTCGCCCACCCCGGGCTCGATCCCCTCGCGAGTTGGTTCAGCTGCTGCCTGAGGCTGG
ACGACCTCGCGGAGTTCTACCGGCAGTGCAAATCCGTCGGCATCCAGGAAACCAGCAGCGGCTATCCGCG
CATCCATGCCCCCGAACTGCAGGAGTGGGGAGGCACGATGGCCGCTTTGGTCGACCCGGACGGGACGCTC
CTGCGCCTGATACAGAACGAATTGCTTGCAGGCATCTCATGAGTGTGTCTTCCCGTTTTCCGCCTGAGGT
CACTGCGTGGATGGAGCGCTGGCGCCTGCTGCGCGACGGCGAGCTGCTCACCACCCACTCGCCAAGCTGG
AACCGTAAAAAGGCCGCGTTGCTGGCGTTTTTCCATAGGCTCCGCCGATCATAATCAGCCATACCACATT
TGTAGAGGTTTTACTTGCTTTAAAAAACCTCCCACACCTCCCCCTGAACCTGAAACATAAAATGAATGCA
ATTGTTGTTGTTAACTTGTTTATTGCAGCTTATAATGGTTACAAATAAAGCAATAGCATCACAAATTTCA
CAAATAAAGCATTTTTTTCACTGCATTCTAGTTGTGGTTTGTCCAAACTCATCAATGTATCTTATCATGT
CTGGATCAATTCCCTATAGTGAGTCGTATTAAATTCGTAATCATGTCATAGCTGTTTCCTGTGTGAAATT
GTTATCCGCTCACAATTCCACACAACATACGAGCCGGAAGCATAAAGTGTAAAGCCTGGGGTGCCTAATG
AGTGAGCTAACTCACATTAATTGCGTTGCGCTCACTGCCCGCTTTCCAGTCGGGAAACCTGTCGTGCCAG
CTGCATTAATGAATCGGCCAACGCGCGGGGAGAGGCGGTTTGCGTATTGGGCGCTCTTCCGCTTCCTCGC
TCACTGACTCGCTGCGCTCGGTCGTTCGGCTGCGGCGAGCGGTATCAGCTCACTCAAAGGCGGTAATACG
GTTATCCACAGAATCAGGGGATAACGCAGGAAAGAACATGTGAGCAAAAGGCCAGCAAAAGGCCAGGAAC
CGTAAAAAGGCCGCGTTGTTGGCGTTTTTCCATAGGCTCCGCCCCCCTGACGAGCATCACAAAAATCGAC
GCTCAAGTCAGAGGTGGCGAAACCCGACAGGACTATAAAGATACCAGGCGTTTCCCCCTGGAAGCTCCCT
CGTGCGCTCTCCTGTTCCGACCCTGCCGCTTACCGGATACCTGTCCGCCTTTCTCCCTTCGGGAAGCGTG
GCGCTTTCTCATAGCTCACGCTGTAGGTATCTCAGTTCGGTGTAGGTCGTTCGCTCCAAGCTGGGCTGTG
TGCACGAACCCCCCGTTCAGCCCGACCGCTGCGCCTTATCCGGTAACTATCGTCTTGAGTCCAACCCGGT
AAGACACGACTTATCGCCACTGGCAGCAGCCACTGGTAACAGGATTAGCAGAGCGAGGTATGTAGGCGGT
GCTACAGAGTTCTTGAAGTGGTGGCCTAACTACGGCTACACTAGAAGAACAGTATTTGGTATCTGCGCTC
TGCTGAAGCCAGTTACCTTCGGAAAAAGAGTTGGTAGCTCTTGATCCGGCAAACAAACCACCGCTGGTAG
CGGTGGTTTTTTTGTTTGCAAGCAGCAGATTACGCGCAGAAAAAAAGGATCTCAAGAAGATCCTTTGATC
TTTTCTACGGGGTCTGACGCTCAGTGGAACGAAAACTCACGTTAAGGGATTTTGGTCATGAGATTATCAA
AAAGGATCTTCACCTAGATCCTTTTAAATTAAAAATGAAGTTTTAAATCAATCTAAAGTATATATGAGTA
AACTTGGTCTGACAGTTACCAATGCTTAATCAGTGAGGCACCTATCTCAGCGATCTGTCTATTTCGTTCA
TCCATAGTTGCCTGACTCCCCGTCGTGTAGATAACTACGATACGGGAGGGCTTACCATCTGGCCCCAGTG
CTGCAATGATACCGCGAGACCCACGCTCACCGGCTCCAGATTTATCAGCAATAAACCAGCCAGCCGGAAG
GGCCGAGCGCAGAAGTGGTCCTGCAACTTTATCCGCCTCCATCCAGTCTATTAATTGTTGCCGGGAAGCT
AGAGTAAGTAGTTCGCCAGTTAATAGTTTGCGCAACGTTGTTGCCATTGCTACAGGCATCGTGGTGTCAC
GCTCGTCGTTTGGTATGGCTTCATTCAGCTCCGGTTCCCAACGATCAAGGCGAGTTACATGATCCCCCAT
GTTGTGCAAAAAAGCGGTTAGCTCCTTCGGTCCTCCGATCGTTGTCAGAAGTAAGTTGGCCGCAGTGTTA
TCACTCATGGTTATGGCAGCACTGCATAATTCTCTTACTGTCATGCCATCCGTAAGATGCTTTTCTGTGA
CTGGTGAGTACTCAACCAAGTCATTCTGAGAATAGTGTATGCGGCGACCGAGTTGCTCTTGCCCGGCGTC
AATACGGGATAATACCGCGCCACATAGCAGAACTTTAAAAGTGCTCATCATTGGAAAACGTTCTTCGGGG
CGAAAACTCTCAAGGATCTTACCGCTGTTGAGATCCAGTTCGATGTAACCCACTCGTGCACCCAACTGAT
CTTCAGCATCTTTTACTTTCACCAGCGTTTCTGGGTGAGCAAAAACAGGAAGGCAAAATGCCGCAAAAAA
GGGAATAAGGGCGACACGGAAATGTTGAATACTCATACTCTTCCTTTTTCAATATTATTGAAGCATTTAT
CAGGGTTATTGTCTCATGAGCGGATACATATTTGAATGTATTTAGAAAAATAAACAAATAGGGGTTCCGC
GCACATTTCCCCGAAAAGTGCCACCTG
[124 nt withheld, positions 6398-6521]
C
[91 nt withheld, positions 6523-6613]
A
[49 nt withheld, positions 6615-6663]
CCTTTGACGTTGGAGTCCACGTTCTTT
[37 nt withheld, positions 6691-6727]
ACCCTATCTCGGTCTATTCTTTTGATTTATAAGGGATTTTGCCGATTTCGGCCTATTGGTTAAAAAATGA
GCTGATTTAACAAAAATTTAACGCGAATTTTAACAAAATATTAACGCTTACAATTTCCATTCGCCATTCA
GGCTGCGCAACTGTTGGGAAGGGCGATCGGTGCGGGCCTCTTCGCTATTACGCCAGCTGGCGAAAGGGGG
ATGTGCTGCAAGGCGATTAAGTTGGGTAACGCCAGGGTTTTCCCAGTCACGACGTTGTAAAACGACGGCC
AGTGCCAAGCTGATCTATACATTGAATCAATATTGGCAATTAGCCATATTAGTCATTGG
